Addgene plasmid #99377: lentiGuide-Hygro-iRFP670
Purpose: Expresses S. pyogenes CRISPR chimeric RNA element with customizable sgRNA from U6 promoter and hygromycin resistance marker with 2A iRFP670 from EF-1a promoter. 3rd generation lentiviral backbone.
Depositing lab: Kristen Brennand. Depositing organization: Icahn School of Medicine at Mount Sinai. Publication: Evaluating Synthetic Activation and Repression of Neuropsychiatric-Related Genes in hiPSC-Derived NPCs, Neurons, and Astrocytes. Ho SM, Hartley BJ, Flaherty E, Rajarajan P, Abdelaal R, Obiorah I, Barretto N, Muhammad H, Phatnani HP, Akbarian S, Brennand KJ. Stem Cell Reports. 2017 Aug 8;9(2):615-628. doi: 10.1016/j.stemcr.2017.06.012. Epub 2017 Jul 27. PubMed 28757163.
Backbone
  Vector backbone: lentiGuide ( plasmid #52963)
  Backbone size w/o insert (bp): 9465
  Total vector size (bp): 11625
  Vector type: Mammalian Expression, Lentiviral, CRISPR
  Selectable markers: Hygromycin
Growth in bacteria
  Bacterial resistance: Ampicillin, 100 μg/mL
  Growth temperature: 30°C
  Growth strain: NEB Stable
  Copy number: High Copy
Gene/Insert 1
  Gene/Insert name: S. pyogenes sgRNA cassette
  Species: Synthetic
  Insert size (bp): 100
  Promoter: hU6
  Cloning method: Restriction Enzyme; 5′ cloning site BsmBⅠ (not destroyed); 3′ cloning site BsmBⅠ (not destroyed)
  Sequencing primers: 5′ hU6-F; 3′ hGata4-rev (5'-ATTGTGGATGAATACTGCC-3')
Gene/Insert 2
  Gene/Insert name: Hygro-P2A-iRFP670
  Insert size (bp): 2060
  Promoter: EF-1a
  Cloning method: Gibson Cloning
  Sequencing primers: 5′ EF-1a-F; 3′ WPRE-R
Resource information
  A portion of this plasmid was derived from a plasmid made by: Hygro: Addgene plasmid #61426 (Feng Zhang lab) iRFP670: codon-optimized for human ( originally from Addgene plasmid #45453; Vladislav Verkhusha lab)
Terms and licenses: Academic/Nonprofit Terms; Industry Terms: Not Available to Industry
Depositor comments: Hygro sequence is from Addgene plasmid #61426 (generously shared by Feng Zhang Lab). "Genome-scale transcriptional activation by an engineered CRISPR-Cas9 complex.", Konermann et al.. 2014 iRFP670 sequence is codon-optimized for human (its original sequence is from Addgene plasmid #45453; generously shared by Vladislav Verkhusha Lab). "Near-infrared fluorescent proteins for multicolor in vivo imaging.", Shcherbakova et al.. 2013
How to cite: lentiGuide-Hygro-iRFP670 was a gift from Kristen Brennand (Addgene plasmid # 99377 ; http://n2t.net/addgene:99377 ; RRID:Addgene_99377)
