[The description below was written by a language model from this plasmid's Addgene catalogue record and the feature table of its GenBank file.]
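Description:
lentiGuide-Hygro-iRFP670 is a third-generation, self-inactivating lentiviral CRISPR guide vector built on the lentiGuide backbone, about 11.6 kb in total. In bacteria it is maintained through a high-copy ColE1/pUC-type origin with ampicillin resistance. An f1 origin, an SV40 origin and leftover lac, T7 and T3 elements from the cloning backbone are also annotated. The viral genome is transcribed from an RSV promoter fused to a truncated HIV-1 5' LTR, which makes packaging Tat-independent. It carries the Psi packaging signal, the RRE for Rev-dependent export, a cPPT/CTS, a WPRE to boost transcript expression, and a U3-deleted 3' LTR followed by an SV40 polyadenylation signal.

The payload consists of two expression units. A human U6 Pol III promoter drives a S. pyogenes chimeric guide RNA. The annotated promoter and gRNA scaffold are separated by nearly 1.9 kb that the feature table leaves unlabelled, and the record lists BsmBI sites on both sides for inserting a custom spacer, so this interval presumably holds a removable filler. Downstream, the EF-1α promoter with its intron A, followed by a Kozak sequence, drives hygromycin B phosphotransferase linked through a P2A ribosome-skipping peptide to iRFP670, a near-infrared fluorescent protein codon-optimized for human cells. The iRFP670 coding region is not itself annotated, but the gap between P2A and WPRE is consistent with it.

Transduced cells can therefore be selected with hygromycin and tracked or sorted by far-red fluorescence. No Cas9 is encoded, so the nuclease or a dCas9 effector must be supplied separately. The associated publication used CRISPR-based activation and repression of neuropsychiatric-related genes in hiPSC-derived neural progenitors, neurons and astrocytes.
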