LOCUS       Exported 11625 bp ds-DNA circular SYN 12-MAY-2021
DEFINITION  Expresses S. pyogenes CRISPR chimeric RNA element with customizable
            sgRNA from U6 promoter and hygromycin resistance marker with 2A
            iRFP670 from EF-1a promoter. 3rd generation lentiviral backbone..
ACCESSION   .
VERSION     .
KEYWORDS    lentiGuide-Hygro-iRFP670
SOURCE      synthetic DNA construct
  ORGANISM  synthetic DNA construct
REFERENCE   1 (bases 1 to 11625)
  AUTHORS   Ho SM, Hartley BJ, Flaherty E, Rajarajan P, Abdelaal R, Obiorah I,
            Barretto N, Muhammad H, Phatnani HP, Akbarian S, Brennand KJ
  TITLE     Evaluating Synthetic Activation and Repression of
            Neuropsychiatric-Related Genes in hiPSC-Derived NPCs, Neurons, and
            Astrocytes.
  JOURNAL   Stem Cell Reports. 2017 Aug 8;9(2):615-628. doi:
            10.1016/j.stemcr.2017.06.012. Epub 2017 Jul 27.
  PUBMED    28757163
REFERENCE   2 (bases 1 to 11625)
  AUTHORS   .
  TITLE     Direct Submission
  JOURNAL   Exported May 12, 2021 from SnapGene Server 1.1.58
            http://www.snapgene.com
FEATURES             Location/Qualifiers
     source          1..11625
                     /organism="synthetic DNA construct"
                     /mol_type="other DNA"
     promoter        30..1208
                     /label=EF-1-alpha promoter
                     /note="strong constitutive promoter for human elongation
                     factor EF-1-alpha"
     intron          261..1199
                     /label=EF-1-alpha intron A
                     /note="intron upstream of the start codon of human
                     EF-1-alpha"
     primer_bind     1156..1176
                     /label=EF1a-F
                     /note="Human elongation factor-1a promoter, forward primer"
     regulatory      1215..1224
                     /regulatory_class="other"
                     /note="vertebrate consensus sequence for strong initiation
                     of translation (Kozak, 1987)"
     CDS             1230..2246
                     /codon_start=1
                     /product="hygromycin B phosphotransferase"
                     /label=HygR
                     /note="confers resistance to hygromycin"
                     /translation="KKPELTATSVEKFLIEKFDSVSDLMQLSEGEESRAFSFDVGGRGY
                     VLRVNSCADGFYKDRYVYRHFASAALPIPEVLDIGEFSESLTYCISRRAQGVTLQDLPE
                     TELPAVLQPVAEAMDAIAAADLSQTSGFGPFGPQGIGQYTTWRDFICAIADPHVYHWQT
                     VMDDTVSASVAQALDELMLWAEDCPEVRHLVHADFGSNNVLTDNGRITAVIDWSEAMFG
                     DSQYEVANIFFWRPWLACMEQQTRYFERRHPELAGSPRLRAYMLRIGLDQLYQSLVDGN
                     FDDAAWAQGRCDAIVRSGAGTVGRTQIARRSAAVWTDGCVEVLADSGNRRPSTRPRAK"
     CDS             2271..2327
                     /codon_start=1
                     /product="2A peptide from porcine teschovirus-1
                     polyprotein"
                     /label=P2A
                     /note="Eukaryotic ribosomes fail to insert a peptide bond
                     between the Gly and Pro residues, yielding separate
                     polypeptides."
                     /translation="ATNFSLLKQAGDVEENPGP"
     misc_feature    3278..3866
                     /label=WPRE
                     /note="woodchuck hepatitis virus posttranscriptional
                     regulatory element"
     primer_bind     complement(3331..3351)
                     /label=WPRE-R
                     /note="WPRE, reverse primer"
     CDS             complement(3749..3760)
                     /codon_start=1
                     /product="Factor Xa recognition and cleavage site"
                     /label=Factor Xa site
                     /translation="IEGR"
     LTR             3938..4171
                     /label=3' LTR (Delta-U3)
                     /note="self-inactivating 3' long terminal repeat (LTR) from
                     HIV-1"
     polyA_signal    4249..4370
                     /label=SV40 poly(A) signal
                     /note="SV40 polyadenylation signal"
     primer_bind     complement(4286..4305)
                     /label=SV40pA-R
                     /note="SV40 polyA, reverse primer"
     primer_bind     4340..4359
                     /label=EBV-rev
                     /note="SV40 polyA terminator, reverse primer"
     rep_origin      4410..4545
                     /label=SV40 ori
                     /note="SV40 origin of replication"
     primer_bind     4472..4491
                     /label=SV40pro-F
                     /note="SV40 promoter/origin, forward primer"
     primer_bind     complement(4565..4584)
                     /label=T7
                     /note="T7 promoter, forward primer"
     promoter        complement(4566..4584)
                     /label=T7 promoter
                     /note="promoter for bacteriophage T7 RNA polymerase"
     primer_bind     complement(4594..4611)
                     /label=M13 Forward
                     /note="In lacZ gene. Also called M13-F20 or M13 (-21)
                     Forward"
     primer_bind     complement(4594..4610)
                     /label=M13 fwd
                     /note="common sequencing primer, one of multiple similar
                     variants"
     primer_bind     complement(4603..4625)
                     /label=M13/pUC Forward
                     /note="In lacZ gene"
     rep_origin      4752..5207
                     /direction=RIGHT
                     /label=f1 ori
                     /note="f1 bacteriophage origin of replication; arrow
                     indicates direction of (+) strand synthesis"
     primer_bind     complement(4839..4858)
                     /label=F1ori-R
                     /note="F1 origin, reverse primer"
     primer_bind     5049..5070
                     /label=F1ori-F
                     /note="F1 origin, forward primer"
     promoter        5233..5337
                     /gene="bla"
                     /label=AmpR promoter
     CDS             5338..6198
                     /codon_start=1
                     /gene="bla"
                     /product="beta-lactamase"
                     /label=AmpR
                     /note="confers resistance to ampicillin, carbenicillin, and
                     related antibiotics"
                     /translation="MSIQHFRVALIPFFAAFCLPVFAHPETLVKVKDAEDQLGARVGYI
                     ELDLNSGKILESFRPEERFPMMSTFKVLLCGAVLSRIDAGQEQLGRRIHYSQNDLVEYS
                     PVTEKHLTDGMTVRELCSAAITMSDNTAANLLLTTIGGPKELTAFLHNMGDHVTRLDRW
                     EPELNEAIPNDERDTTMPVAMATTLRKLLTGELLTLASRQQLIDWMEADKVAGPLLRSA
                     LPAGWFIADKSGAGERGSRGIIAALGPDGKPSRIVVIYTTGSQATMDERNRQIAEIGAS
                     LIKHW"
     primer_bind     complement(5556..5575)
                     /label=Amp-R
                     /note="Ampicillin resistance gene, reverse primer"
     rep_origin      6369..6957
                     /direction=RIGHT
                     /label=ori
                     /note="high-copy-number ColE1/pMB1/pBR322/pUC origin of
                     replication"
     primer_bind     6858..6877
                     /label=pBR322ori-F
                     /note="pBR322 origin, forward primer"
     primer_bind     7111..7128
                     /label=L4440
                     /note="L4440 vector, forward primer"
     protein_bind    7245..7266
                     /label=CAP binding site
                     /bound_moiety="E. coli catabolite activator protein"
                     /note="CAP binding activates transcription in the presence
                     of cAMP."
     promoter        7281..7311
                     /label=lac promoter
                     /note="promoter for the E. coli lac operon"
     protein_bind    7319..7335
                     /label=lac operator
                     /bound_moiety="lac repressor encoded by lacI"
                     /note="The lac repressor binds to the lac operator to
                     inhibit transcription in E. coli. This inhibition can be
                     relieved by adding lactose or
                     isopropyl-beta-D-thiogalactopyranoside (IPTG)."
     primer_bind     7324..7346
                     /label=M13/pUC Reverse
                     /note="In lacZ gene"
     primer_bind     7343..7359
                     /label=M13 rev
                     /note="common sequencing primer, one of multiple similar
                     variants"
     primer_bind     7343..7359
                     /label=M13 Reverse
                     /note="In lacZ gene. Also called M13-rev"
     primer_bind     7378..7398
                     /label=T3
                     /note="T3 promoter, forward primer"
     promoter        7380..7398
                     /label=T3 promoter
                     /note="promoter for bacteriophage T3 RNA polymerase"
     promoter        7426..7652
                     /label=RSV promoter
                     /note="Rous sarcoma virus enhancer/promoter"
     LTR             7653..7833
                     /label=5' LTR (truncated)
                     /note="truncated 5' long terminal repeat (LTR) from HIV-1"
     misc_feature    7880..8005
                     /label=HIV-1 Psi
                     /note="packaging signal of human immunodeficiency virus
                     type 1"
     misc_feature    8498..8731
                     /label=RRE
                     /note="The Rev response element (RRE) of HIV-1 allows for
                     Rev-dependent mRNA export from the nucleus to the
                     cytoplasm."
     CDS             8916..8960
                     /codon_start=1
                     /product="antigenic peptide corresponding to amino acids
                     655 to 669 of the HIV envelope protein gp41 (Lutje Hulsik
                     et al., 2013)"
                     /label=gp41 peptide
                     /note="recognized by the 2H10 single-chain llama nanobody"
                     /translation="KNEQELLELDKWASL"
     promoter        9138..9378
                     /label=U6 promoter
                     /note="RNA polymerase III promoter for human U6 snRNA"
     primer_bind     9138..9158
                     /label=hU6-F
                     /note="Human U6 promoter, forward primer"
     primer_bind     9309..9328
                     /label=LKO.1 5'
                     /note="Human U6 promoter, forward primer"
     misc_RNA        11268..11343
                     /label=gRNA scaffold
                     /note="guide RNA scaffold for the Streptococcus pyogenes
                     CRISPR/Cas9 system"
     misc_feature    11399..11516
                     /label=cPPT/CTS
                     /note="central polypurine tract and central termination
                     sequence of HIV-1"
ORIGIN
        1 ccttctaggt cttgaaagga gtgggaattg gctccggtgc ccgtcagtgg gcagagcgca
       61 catcgcccac agtccccgag aagttggggg gaggggtcgg caattgatcc ggtgcctaga
      121 gaaggtggcg cggggtaaac tgggaaagtg atgtcgtgta ctggctccgc ctttttcccg
      181 agggtggggg agaaccgtat ataagtgcag tagtcgccgt gaacgttctt tttcgcaacg
      241 ggtttgccgc cagaacacag gtaagtgccg tgtgtggttc ccgcgggcct ggcctcttta
      301 cgggttatgg cccttgcgtg ccttgaatta cttccacctg gctgcagtac gtgattcttg
      361 atcccgagct tcgggttgga agtgggtggg agagttcgag gccttgcgct taaggagccc
      421 cttcgcctcg tgcttgagtt gaggcctggc ctgggcgctg gggccgccgc gtgcgaatct
      481 ggtggcacct tcgcgcctgt ctcgctgctt tcgataagtc tctagccatt taaaattttt
      541 gatgacctgc tgcgacgctt tttttctggc aagatagtct tgtaaatgcg ggccaagatc
      601 tgcacactgg tatttcggtt tttggggccg cgggcggcga cggggcccgt gcgtcccagc
      661 gcacatgttc ggcgaggcgg ggcctgcgag cgcggccacc gagaatcgga cgggggtagt
      721 ctcaagctgg ccggcctgct ctggtgcctg gcctcgcgcc gccgtgtatc gccccgccct
      781 gggcggcaag gctggcccgg tcggcaccag ttgcgtgagc ggaaagatgg ccgcttcccg
      841 gccctgctgc agggagctca aaatggagga cgcggcgctc gggagagcgg gcgggtgagt
      901 cacccacaca aaggaaaagg gcctttccgt cctcagccgt cgcttcatgt gactccacgg
      961 agtaccgggc gccgtccagg cacctcgatt agttctcgag cttttggagt acgtcgtctt
     1021 taggttgggg ggaggggttt tatgcgatgg agtttcccca cactgagtgg gtggagactg
     1081 aagttaggcc agcttggcac ttgatgtaat tctccttgga atttgccctt tttgagtttg
     1141 gatcttggtt cattctcaag cctcagacag tggttcaaag tttttttctt ccatttcagg
     1201 tgtcgtgacg tacggccacc atggaattca aaaagcctga actcaccgct acctctgtcg
     1261 agaagtttct gatcgaaaag tttgacagtg tatccgacct gatgcagctc tccgagggcg
     1321 aagaatctcg ggctttcagc ttcgatgtgg gagggcgtgg atatgtcctg cgggtgaata
     1381 gctgcgccga tggtttctac aaagatcgct atgtttatcg gcactttgca tccgccgctc
     1441 tccctattcc cgaagtgctt gacattgggg agttcagcga gagcctgacc tattgcatct
     1501 cccgccgtgc acagggtgtc accttgcaag acctgcctga aaccgaactg cccgctgttc
     1561 tccagcccgt cgccgaggcc atggatgcca tcgctgccgc cgatcttagc cagaccagcg
     1621 ggttcggccc attcggacct caaggaatcg gtcaatacac tacatggcgc gatttcatct
     1681 gcgctattgc tgatccccat gtgtatcact ggcaaactgt gatggacgac accgtcagtg
     1741 cctccgtcgc ccaggctctc gatgagctga tgctttgggc cgaggactgc cccgaagtcc
     1801 ggcacctcgt gcacgccgat ttcggctcca acaatgtcct gaccgacaat ggccgcataa
     1861 cagccgtcat tgactggagc gaggccatgt tcggggattc ccaatacgag gtcgccaaca
     1921 tcttcttctg gaggccctgg ttggcttgta tggagcagca gacccgctac ttcgagcgga
     1981 ggcatcccga gcttgcagga tctcctcggc tccgggctta tatgctccgc attggtcttg
     2041 accaactcta tcagagcttg gttgacggca atttcgatga tgcagcttgg gctcagggtc
     2101 gctgcgacgc aatcgtccgg tccggagccg ggactgtcgg gcgtacacaa atcgcccgca
     2161 gaagcgctgc cgtctggacc gatggctgtg tggaagtgct cgccgatagt ggaaacagac
     2221 gccccagcac tcgtcctagg gcaaaggatc tgcagtctag aggatctggt gccacgaatt
     2281 tctcactact caagcaggcc ggtgatgtcg aggaaaaccc tggtcctatg gcccggaagg
     2341 tggacctgac cagctgcgat agagagccaa tccacatccc cggctccatc cagccatgcg
     2401 gatgtctgct ggcatgtgac gcacaggccg tgcggatcac cagaatcaca gagaacgcag
     2461 gagccttctt tggaagggag accccaaggg tgggagagct gctggccgat tacttcggag
     2521 agacagaggc acacgcactg aggaatgcac tggcacagag ctccgacccc aagagacctg
     2581 ccctgatctt cggatggagg gatggactga ccggaagaac atttgacatc tccctgcacc
     2641 ggcacgatgg cacatctatc atcgagtttg agccagcagc agcagagcag gcagacaacc
     2701 cactgaggct gacccgccag atcatcgcca gaacaaagga gctgaagagc ctggaggaga
     2761 tggcagcaag ggtgcctaga tacctgcagg ccatgctggg ctaccacaga gtgatgctgt
     2821 atagattcgc cgacgatggc tctggcatgg tcatcggcga ggccaagagg agcgacctgg
     2881 agtccttcct gggacagcac tttccagcat ccctggtgcc tcagcaggca aggctgctgt
     2941 atctgaagaa cgccatccgc gtggtgtccg attctagggg catctctagc cgcatcgtgc
     3001 cagagcacga cgcatctgga gccgccctgg atctgagctt cgcccacctg aggagcatct
     3061 ccccttgcca cctggagttt ctgcgcaata tgggcgtgtc tgccagcatg tccctgtcta
     3121 tcatcatcga cggcaccctg tggggcctga tcatctgtca ccactatgag cctagggcag
     3181 tgccaatggc acagagggtg gcagcagaga tgttcgccga ttttctgtcc ctgcacttta
     3241 cagccgccca ccaccagcgg tgacgcgtta agtcgacaat caacctctgg attacaaaat
     3301 ttgtgaaaga ttgactggta ttcttaacta tgttgctcct tttacgctat gtggatacgc
     3361 tgctttaatg cctttgtatc atgctattgc ttcccgtatg gctttcattt tctcctcctt
     3421 gtataaatcc tggttgctgt ctctttatga ggagttgtgg cccgttgtca ggcaacgtgg
     3481 cgtggtgtgc actgtgtttg ctgacgcaac ccccactggt tggggcattg ccaccacctg
     3541 tcagctcctt tccgggactt tcgctttccc cctccctatt gccacggcgg aactcatcgc
     3601 cgcctgcctt gcccgctgct ggacaggggc tcggctgttg ggcactgaca attccgtggt
     3661 gttgtcgggg aaatcatcgt cctttccttg gctgctcgcc tgtgttgcca cctggattct
     3721 gcgcgggacg tccttctgct acgtcccttc ggccctcaat ccagcggacc ttccttcccg
     3781 cggcctgctg ccggctctgc ggcctcttcc gcgtcttcgc cttcgccctc agacgagtcg
     3841 gatctccctt tgggccgcct ccccgcgtcg actttaagac caatgactta caaggcagct
     3901 gtagatctta gccacttttt aaaagaaaag gggggactgg aagggctaat tcactcccaa
     3961 cgaagacaag atctgctttt tgcttgtact gggtctctct ggttagacca gatctgagcc
     4021 tgggagctct ctggctaact agggaaccca ctgcttaagc ctcaataaag cttgccttga
     4081 gtgcttcaag tagtgtgtgc ccgtctgttg tgtgactctg gtaactagag atccctcaga
     4141 cccttttagt cagtgtggaa aatctctagc agtacgtata gtagttcatg tcatcttatt
     4201 attcagtatt tataacttgc aaagaaatga atatcagaga gtgagaggaa cttgtttatt
     4261 gcagcttata atggttacaa ataaagcaat agcatcacaa atttcacaaa taaagcattt
     4321 ttttcactgc attctagttg tggtttgtcc aaactcatca atgtatctta tcatgtctgg
     4381 ctctagctat cccgccccta actccgccca tcccgcccct aactccgccc agttccgccc
     4441 attctccgcc ccatggctga ctaatttttt ttatttatgc agaggccgag gccgcctcgg
     4501 cctctgagct attccagaag tagtgaggag gcttttttgg aggcctaggg acgtacccaa
     4561 ttcgccctat agtgagtcgt attacgcgcg ctcactggcc gtcgttttac aacgtcgtga
     4621 ctgggaaaac cctggcgtta cccaacttaa tcgccttgca gcacatcccc ctttcgccag
     4681 ctggcgtaat agcgaagagg cccgcaccga tcgcccttcc caacagttgc gcagcctgaa
     4741 tggcgaatgg gnnnnnnnnn nnnnnnnnnn nnnnnnnnnn nnnnnnnnnn nnnnnnnnnn
     4801 nnnnnnnnnn nnnnnnnnnn nnnnnnnnnn nnnnnnnnnn nnnnnnnnnn nnnnnnnnnn
     4861 nnnnnnnnnn nnnnncnnnn nnnnnnnnnn nnnnnnnnnn nnnnnnnnnn nnnnnnnnnn
     4921 nnnnnnnnnn nnnnnnnnnn nnnnnnnnnn nnnnnnnnnn nnnnnnnann nnnnnnnnnn
     4981 nnnnnnnnnn nnnnnnnnnn nnnnnnnnnn nnnnnnncct ttgacgttgg agtccacgtt
     5041 ctttaatagt ggactcttgt tccaaactgg aacaacactc aaccctatct cggtctattc
     5101 ttttgattta taagggattt tgccgatttc ggcctattgg ttaaaaaatg agctgattta
     5161 acaaaaattt aacgcgaatt ttaacaaaat attaacgctt acaatttagg tggcactttt
     5221 cggggaaatg tgcgcggaac ccctatttgt ttatttttct aaatacattc aaatatgtat
     5281 ccgctcatga gacaataacc ctgataaatg cttcaataat attgaaaaag gaagagtatg
     5341 agtattcaac atttccgtgt cgcccttatt cccttttttg cggcattttg ccttcctgtt
     5401 tttgctcacc cagaaacgct ggtgaaagta aaagatgctg aagatcagtt gggtgcacga
     5461 gtgggttaca tcgaactgga tctcaacagc ggtaagatcc ttgagagttt tcgccccgaa
     5521 gaacgttttc caatgatgag cacttttaaa gttctgctat gtggcgcggt attatcccgt
     5581 attgacgccg ggcaagagca actcggtcgc cgcatacact attctcagaa tgacttggtt
     5641 gagtactcac cagtcacaga aaagcatctt acggatggca tgacagtaag agaattatgc
     5701 agtgctgcca taaccatgag tgataacact gcggccaact tacttctgac aacgatcgga
     5761 ggaccgaagg agctaaccgc ttttttgcac aacatggggg atcatgtaac tcgccttgat
     5821 cgttgggaac cggagctgaa tgaagccata ccaaacgacg agcgtgacac cacgatgcct
     5881 gtagcaatgg caacaacgtt gcgcaaacta ttaactggcg aactacttac tctagcttcc
     5941 cggcaacaat taatagactg gatggaggcg gataaagttg caggaccact tctgcgctcg
     6001 gcccttccgg ctggctggtt tattgctgat aaatctggag ccggtgagcg tgggtctcgc
     6061 ggtatcattg cagcactggg gccagatggt aagccctccc gtatcgtagt tatctacacg
     6121 acggggagtc aggcaactat ggatgaacga aatagacaga tcgctgagat aggtgcctca
     6181 ctgattaagc attggtaact gtcagaccaa gtttactcat atatacttta gattgattta
     6241 aaacttcatt tttaatttaa aaggatctag gtgaagatcc tttttgataa tctcatgacc
     6301 aaaatccctt aacgtgagtt ttcgttccac tgagcgtcag accccgtaga aaagatcaaa
     6361 ggatcttctt gagatccttt ttttctgcgc gtaatctgct gcttgcaaac aaaaaaacca
     6421 ccgctaccag cggtggtttg tttgccggat caagagctac caactctttt tccgaaggta
     6481 actggcttca gcagagcgca gataccaaat actgttcttc tagtgtagcc gtagttaggc
     6541 caccacttca agaactctgt agcaccgcct acatacctcg ctctgctaat cctgttacca
     6601 gtggctgctg ccagtggcga taagtcgtgt cttaccgggt tggactcaag acgatagtta
     6661 ccggataagg cgcagcggtc gggctgaacg gggggttcgt gcacacagcc cagcttggag
     6721 cgaacgacct acaccgaact gagataccta cagcgtgagc tatgagaaag cgccacgctt
     6781 cccgaaggga gaaaggcgga caggtatccg gtaagcggca gggtcggaac aggagagcgc
     6841 acgagggagc ttccaggggg aaacgcctgg tatctttata gtcctgtcgg gtttcgccac
     6901 ctctgacttg agcgtcgatt tttgtgatgc tcgtcagggg ggcggagcct atggaaaaac
     6961 gccagcaacg cggccttttt acggttcctg gccttttgct ggccttttgc tcacatgttc
     7021 tttcctgcgt tatcccctga ttctgtggat aaccgtatta ccgcctttga gtgagctgat
     7081 accgctcgcc gcagccgaac gaccgagcgc agcgagtcag tgagcgagga agcggaagag
     7141 cgcccaatac gcaaaccgcc tctccccgcg cgttggccga ttcattaatg cagctggcac
     7201 gacaggtttc ccgactggaa agcgggcagt gagcgcaacg caattaatgt gagttagctc
     7261 actcattagg caccccaggc tttacacttt atgcttccgg ctcgtatgtt gtgtggaatt
     7321 gtgagcggat aacaatttca cacaggaaac agctatgacc atgattacgc caagcgcgca
     7381 attaaccctc actaaaggga acaaaagctg gagctgcaag cttaatgtag tcttatgcaa
     7441 tactcttgta gtcttgcaac atggtaacga tgagttagca acatgcctta caaggagaga
     7501 aaaagcaccg tgcatgccga ttggtggaag taaggtggta cgatcgtgcc ttattaggaa
     7561 ggcaacagac gggtctgaca tggattggac gaaccactga attgccgcat tgcagagata
     7621 ttgtatttaa gtgcctagct cgatacataa acgggtctct ctggttagac cagatctgag
     7681 cctgggagct ctctggctaa ctagggaacc cactgcttaa gcctcaataa agcttgcctt
     7741 gagtgcttca agtagtgtgt gcccgtctgt tgtgtgactc tggtaactag agatccctca
     7801 gaccctttta gtcagtgtgg aaaatctcta gcagtggcgc ccgaacaggg acttgaaagc
     7861 gaaagggaaa ccagaggagc tctctcgacg caggactcgg cttgctgaag cgcgcacggc
     7921 aagaggcgag gggcggcgac tggtgagtac gccaaaaatt ttgactagcg gaggctagaa
     7981 ggagagagat gggtgcgaga gcgtcagtat taagcggggg agaattagat cgcgatggga
     8041 aaaaattcgg ttaaggccag ggggaaagaa aaaatataaa ttaaaacata tagtatgggc
     8101 aagcagggag ctagaacgat tcgcagttaa tcctggcctg ttagaaacat cagaaggctg
     8161 tagacaaata ctgggacagc tacaaccatc ccttcagaca ggatcagaag aacttagatc
     8221 attatataat acagtagcaa ccctctattg tgtgcatcaa aggatagaga taaaagacac
     8281 caaggaagct ttagacaaga tagaggaaga gcaaaacaaa agtaagacca ccgcacagca
     8341 agcggccgct gatcttcaga cctggaggag gagatatgag ggacaattgg agaagtgaat
     8401 tatataaata taaagtagta aaaattgaac cattaggagt agcacccacc aaggcaaaga
     8461 gaagagtggt gcagagagaa aaaagagcag tgggaatagg agctttgttc cttgggttct
     8521 tgggagcagc aggaagcact atgggcgcag cgtcaatgac gctgacggta caggccagac
     8581 aattattgtc tggtatagtg cagcagcaga acaatttgct gagggctatt gaggcgcaac
     8641 agcatctgtt gcaactcaca gtctggggca tcaagcagct ccaggcaaga atcctggctg
     8701 tggaaagata cctaaaggat caacagctcc tggggatttg gggttgctct ggaaaactca
     8761 tttgcaccac tgctgtgcct tggaatgcta gttggagtaa taaatctctg gaacagattt
     8821 ggaatcacac gacctggatg gagtgggaca gagaaattaa caattacaca agcttaatac
     8881 actccttaat tgaagaatcg caaaaccagc aagaaaagaa tgaacaagaa ttattggaat
     8941 tagataaatg ggcaagtttg tggaattggt ttaacataac aaattggctg tggtatataa
     9001 aattattcat aatgatagta ggaggcttgg taggtttaag aatagttttt gctgtacttt
     9061 ctatagtgaa tagagttagg cagggatatt caccattatc gtttcagacc cacctcccaa
     9121 ccccgagggg acccagagag ggcctatttc ccatgattcc ttcatatttg catatacgat
     9181 acaaggctgt tagagagata attagaatta atttgactgt aaacacaaag atattagtac
     9241 aaaatacgtg acgtagaaag taataatttc ttgggtagtt tgcagtttta aaattatgtt
     9301 ttaaaatgga ctatcatatg cttaccgtaa cttgaaagta tttcgatttc ttggctttat
     9361 atatcttgtg gaaaggacga aacaccggag acggttgtaa atgagcacac aaaatacaca
     9421 tgctaaaata ttatattcta tgacctttat aaaatcaacc aaaatcttct ttttaataac
     9481 tttagtatca ataattagaa tttttatgtt cctttttgca aacttttaat aaaaatgagc
     9541 aaaataaaaa aacgctagtt ttagtaactc gcgttgtttt cttcaccttt aataatagct
     9601 actccaccac ttgttcctaa gcggtcagct cctgcttcaa tcattttttg agcatcttca
     9661 aatgttctaa ctccaccagc tgctttaact aaagcattgt ctttaacaac tgacttcatt
     9721 agtttaacat cttcaaatgt tgcacctgat tttgaaaatc ctgttgatgt tttaacaaat
     9781 tctaatccag cttcaacagc tatttcacaa gctttcatga tttcttcttt tgttaataaa
     9841 caattttcca taatacattt aacaacatgt gatccagctg ctttttttac agctttcatg
     9901 tcttctaaaa ctaattcata atttttgtct tttaatgcac caatatttaa taccatatca
     9961 atttctgttg caccatcttt aattgcttca gaaacttcga atgcttttgt agctgttgtg
    10021 catgcaccta gaggaaaacc tacaacattt gttattccta catttgtgcc ttttaataat
    10081 tctttacaat agcttgttca atatgaatta acacaaactg ttgcaaaatc aaattcaatt
    10141 gcttcatcac ataattgttt aatttcagct ttcgtagcat cttgttttaa taatgtgtga
    10201 tctatatatt tgtttagttt cattttttct cctatatatt catttttaat tttaattctt
    10261 taataatttc gtctacttta actttagcgt tttgaacaga ttcaccaaca cctataaaat
    10321 aaatttttag tttaggttca gttccacttg ggcgaacagc aaatcatgac ttatcttcta
    10381 aataaaattt tagtaagtct tgtcctggca tattatacat tccatcgatg tagtcttcaa
    10441 cattaacaac tttaagtcca gcaatttgag ttaagggtgt tgctctcaat gatttcatta
    10501 atggttcaat ttttaatttc ttttcttctg gtttaaaatt caagtttaaa gtgaaagtgt
    10561 aatatgcacc catttcttta aataaatctt ctaaatagtc tactaatgtt ttattttgtt
    10621 ttttataaaa tcaagcagcc tctgctatta atatagaagc ttgtattcca tctttatctc
    10681 tagctgagtc atcaattaca tatccataac tttcttcata agcaaaaaca aaatttaatc
    10741 cgttatcttc ttctttagca atttctctac ccattcattt aaatccagtt aaagttttta
    10801 caatattaac tccatatttt tcatgagcga ttctatcacc caaatcactt gttacaaaac
    10861 ttgaatatag agccggattt tttggaatgc tatttaagcg ttttagattt gataattttc
    10921 aatcaattaa aattggtcct gtttgatttc catctaatct tacaaaatga ccatcatgtt
    10981 ttattgccat tccaaatctg tcagcatctg ggtcattcat aataataata tctgcatcat
    11041 gtttaatacc atattcaagc ggtatttttc atgcaggatc aaattctgga tttggattta
    11101 caacattttt aaatgtttca tcttcaaatg catgctcttc aacctcaata acgttatatc
    11161 ctgattcacg taatattttt ggggtaaatt tagttcctgt tccattaact gcgctaaaaa
    11221 taatttttaa atctttttta gcttcttgct cttttttgta cgtctctgtt ttagagctag
    11281 aaatagcaag ttaaaataag gctagtccgt tatcaacttg aaaaagtggc accgagtcgg
    11341 tgctttttta agcttggcgt aactagatct tgagacaaat ggcagtattc atccacaatt
    11401 ttaaaagaaa aggggggatt ggggggtaca gtgcagggga aagaatagta gacataatag
    11461 caacagacat acaaactaaa gaattacaaa aacaaattac aaaaattcaa aattttcggg
    11521 tttattacag ggacagcaga gatccacttt ggcgccggct cgagggggcc cgggtgcaaa
    11581 gatggataaa gttttaaaca gagaggaatc tttgcagcta atgga
//
